Addgene plasmid #26411: pF150 pSOD1G93AAcGFP1
Purpose: contains G94A mutation in pSOD1
Depositing lab: Elizabeth Fisher. Depositing organization: Medical Research Council, South Africa. Publication: Modification of superoxide dismutase 1 (SOD1) properties by a GFP tag--implications for research into amyotrophic lateral sclerosis (ALS). Stevens JC, Chia R, Hendriks WT, Bros-Facer V, van Minnen J, Martin JE, Jackson GS, Greensmith L, Schiavo G, Fisher EM. PLoS One. 2010 . 5(3):e9541. 10.1371/journal.pone.0009541 PubMed 20221404.
Backbone
  Vector backbone: pAcGFP1-N1
  Backbone manufacturer: Clontech
  Backbone size w/o insert (bp): 4700
  Vector type: Mammalian Expression
  Selectable markers: Neomycin (select with G418)
Growth in bacteria
  Bacterial resistance: Kanamycin, 50 μg/mL
  Growth temperature: 37°C
  Growth strain: DH5alpha
  Copy number: Unknown
Gene/Insert
  Gene/Insert name: SOD1
  Species: H. sapiens (human)
  Insert size (bp): 470
  Mutation: G94A
  Entrez Gene: SOD1 (a.k.a. ALS, ALS1, HEL-S-44, IPOA, SOD, STAHP, hSod1, homodimer)
  Tag / fusion protein: GFP (C terminal on insert)
  Cloning method: Restriction Enzyme; 5′ cloning site EcoRI (not destroyed); 3′ cloning site SalI (not destroyed)
  Sequencing primers: 5′ CMV-F
Resource information
  A portion of this plasmid was derived from a plasmid made by: human cDNA insert from cDNA clone cSOD1 from Professor Yoram Groner as described in Lieman-Hurwitzet al., 1982 and Sherman et al 1983.
Terms and licenses: Academic/Nonprofit Terms; Industry Terms: Not Available to Industry
Depositor comments: The complete cDNA was subcloned into the vector pET28. Site directed mutagenesis changed wildtype DNA sequence for codon 93 of the cDNA from GGT to GCT, resulting in the G93A mutation in the protein and then a PCR amplified the complete cDNA with EcoRI and SalI sites on the 5’ and 3’ end respectively. This EcoRI-Sal1 0.47kb fragment was cloned into the respective EcoRI and SalI sites of pAcGFP1N1. Thus SOD1 is 5’ of GFP and SOD1 lies upstream of GFP in the SOD1-GFP fusion protein.
How to cite: pF150 pSOD1G93AAcGFP1 was a gift from Elizabeth Fisher (Addgene plasmid # 26411 ; http://n2t.net/addgene:26411 ; RRID:Addgene_26411)
