[The description below was written by a language model from this plasmid's Addgene catalogue record and pLannotate feature annotations shown in this document.]
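Description:
pF150 pSOD1G93AAcGFP1 is a mammalian expression plasmid built on the Clontech pAcGFP1-N1 backbone that encodes human superoxide dismutase 1 (SOD1) carrying an ALS-associated glycine-to-alanine substitution, fused at its C terminus to AcGFP1, the codon-optimized Aequorea coerulescens green fluorescent protein. The roughly 0.47 kb SOD1 cDNA was mutagenized at the codon described as 93 (GGT to GCT) and then PCR-amplified and inserted between the EcoRI and SalI sites of the multiple cloning site, both of which are retained. This places SOD1 upstream of, and in frame with, the GFP coding sequence. The record is inconsistent in numbering the change, giving G94A in the purpose and mutation fields but G93A in the plasmid name and depositor comments. These most likely refer to the same substitution, differing only in whether the initiator methionine is counted.

Expression of the fusion is driven by the human cytomegalovirus immediate early enhancer and promoter and terminated by the SV40 polyadenylation signal. The sequenced plasmid is 5,187 nt and replicates in E. coli from a high-copy pUC-type origin; an f1 origin is also present. A single Tn5 aminoglycoside phosphotransferase gene serves as a dual marker. A bacterial bla-type promoter drives it for kanamycin selection in bacteria, while the SV40 early promoter, with the HSV TK polyadenylation signal downstream, drives it for G418 selection of stably transfected mammalian cells. The short large T antigen, ble and bGH poly(A) annotations are only fragment matches in the backbone rather than functional elements. According to the associated publication, the construct belongs to work examining how a GFP tag modifies SOD1 properties, relevant to interpreting fluorescently tagged mutant SOD1 in amyotrophic lateral sclerosis research.
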