Features (pLannotate 1.2.2; 16 found; start..end, strand, type, name):
     21..609     +  rep_origin     ori: high-copy-number ColE1/pMB1/pBR322/pUC origin of replication
    784..1087    +  enhancer       CMV enhancer: human cytomegalovirus immediate early enhancer
   1088..1291    +  promoter       CMV promoter: human cytomegalovirus (CMV) immediate early promoter
   1314..1357    +  misc_feature   MCS (fragment): multiple cloning site
   1359..1820    +  CDS            SOD1: SODC_HUMAN - Experimental evidence at protein level: Swiss-Prot protein existence level 1. Destroys radicals which are normally produced within the cells and which are toxic to biological systems. From Homo sapiens (Human).
   1823..1855    +  misc_feature   MCS (fragment): multiple cloning site
   1857..2576    +  CDS            AcGFP1: Aequorea coerulescens GFP mammalian codon-optimized
   2592..2675    +  CDS            large T antigen (fragment): large T antigen from SV40 (simian virus 40)
   2698..2819    +  polyA_signal   SV40 poly(A) signal: SV40 polyadenylation signal
   2853..3281    -  rep_origin     f1 ori (sequence partly withheld): f1 bacteriophage origin of replication; arrow indicates direction of (+) strand synthesis
   3308..3412    +  promoter       AmpR promoter: bla
   3414..3771    +  promoter       SV40 promoter: SV40 enhancer and early promoter
   3806..4600    +  CDS            NeoR/KanR: aminoglycoside phosphotransferase from Tn5; aph(3')-II (or nptII); confers resistance to neomycin, kanamycin, and G418 (Geneticin®)
   4621..4773    +  CDS            ble (fragment): BLE_KLEPN - Experimental evidence at protein level: Swiss-Prot protein existence level 1. Binding protein with a strong affinity to the bleomycin family of antibiotics. Binds to CL990; an antimitotic-antibiotic compound. From Klebsiella pneumoniae.
   4832..4879    +  polyA_signal   HSV TK poly(A) signal: herpes simplex virus thymidine kinase polyadenylation signal (Cole and Stacy, 1985)
   4970..4986    -  polyA_signal   bGH poly(A) signal (fragment): bovine growth hormone polyadenylation signal
>Addgene plasmid #26411 | pF150 pSOD1G93AAcGFP1 | addgene full sequence | sequence record 205964 | Addgene NGS Result
GAAAAGATCAAAGGATCTTCTTGAGATCCTTTTTTTCTGCGCGTAATCTGCTGCTTGCAAACAAAAAAAC
CACCGCTACCAGCGGTGGTTTGTTTGCCGGATCAAGAGCTACCAACTCTTTTTCCGAAGGTAACTGGCTT
CAGCAGAGCGCAGATACCAAATACTGTTCTTCTAGTGTAGCCGTAGTTAGGCCACCACTTCAAGAACTCT
GTAGCACCGCCTACATACCTCGCTCTGCTAATCCTGTTACCAGTGGCTGCTGCCAGTGGCGATAAGTCGT
GTCTTACCGGGTTGGACTCAAGACGATAGTTACCGGATAAGGCGCAGCGGTCGGGCTGAACGGGGGGTTC
GTGCACACAGCCCAGCTTGGAGCGAACGACCTACACCGAACTGAGATACCTACAGCGTGAGCTATGAGAA
AGCGCCACGCTTCCCGAAGGGAGAAAGGCGGACAGGTATCCGGTAAGCGGCAGGGTCGGAACAGGAGAGC
GCACGAGGGAGCTTCCAGGGGGAAACGCCTGGTATCTTTATAGTCCTGTCGGGTTTCGCCACCTCTGACT
TGAGCGTCGATTTTTGTGATGCTCGTCAGGGGGGCGGAGCCTATGGAAAAACGCCAGCAACGCGGCCTTT
TTACGGTTCCTGGCCTTTTGCTGGCCTTTTGCTCACATGTTCTTTCCTGCGTTATCCCCTGATTCTGTGG
ATAACCGTATTACCGCCATGCATTAGTTATTAATAGTAATCAATTACGGGGTCATTAGTTCATAGCCCAT
ATATGGAGTTCCGCGTTACATAACTTACGGTAAATGGCCCGCCTGGCTGACCGCCCAACGACCCCCGCCC
ATTGACGTCAATAATGACGTATGTTCCCATAGTAACGCCAATAGGGACTTTCCATTGACGTCAATGGGTG
GAGTATTTACGGTAAACTGCCCACTTGGCAGTACATCAAGTGTATCATATGCCAAGTACGCCCCCTATTG
ACGTCAATGACGGTAAATGGCCCGCCTGGCATTATGCCCAGTACATGACCTTATGGGACTTTCCTACTTG
GCAGTACATCTACGTATTAGTCATCGCTATTACCATGGTGATGCGGTTTTGGCAGTACATCAATGGGCGT
GGATAGCGGTTTGACTCACGGGGATTTCCAAGTCTCCACCCCATTGACGTCAATGGGAGTTTGTTTTGGC
ACCAAAATCAACGGGACTTTCCAAAATGTCGTAACAACTCCGCCCCATTGACGCAAATGGGCGGTAGGCG
TGTACGGTGGGAGGTCTATATAAGCAGAGCTGGTTTAGTGAACCGTCAGATCCGCTAGCGCTACCGGACT
CAGATCTCGAGCTCAAGCTTCGAATTCCATGGCGACGAAGGCCGTGTGCGTGCTGAAGGGCGACGGCCCA
GTGCAGGGCATCATCAATTTCGAGCAGAAGGAAAGTAATGGACCAGTGAAGGTGTGGGGAAGCATTAAAG
GACTGACTGAAGGCCTGCATGGATTCCATGTTCATGAGTTTGGAGATAATACAGCAGGCTGTACCAGTGC
AGGTCCTCACTTTAATCCTCTATCCAGAAAACACGGTGGGCCAAAGGATGAAGAGAGGCATGTTGGAGAC
TTGGGCAATGTGACTGCTGACAAAGATGCTGTGGCCGATGTGTCTATTGAAGATTCTGTGATCTCACTCT
CAGGAGACCATTGCATCATTGGCCGCACACTGGTGGTCCATGAAAAAGCAGATGACTTGGGCAAAGGTGG
AAATGAAGAAAGTACAAAGACAGGAAACGCTGGAAGTCGTTTGGCTTGTGGTGTAATTGGGATCGCCCAA
GGGTCGACGGTACCGCGGGCCCGGGATCCACCGGTCATGGTGAGCAAGGGCGCCGAGCTGTTCACCGGCA
TCGTGCCCATCCTGATCGAGCTGAATGGCGATGTGAATGGCCACAAGTTCAGCGTGAGCGGCGAGGGCGA
GGGCGATGCCACCTACGGCAAGCTGACCCTGAAGTTCATCTGCACCACCGGCAAGCTGCCTGTGCCCTGG
CCCACCCTGGTGACCACCCTGAGCTACGGCGTGCAGTGCTTCTCACGCTACCCCGATCACATGAAGCAGC
ACGACTTCTTCAAGAGCGCCATGCCTGAGGGCTACATCCAGGAGCGCACCATCTTCTTCGAGGATGACGG
CAACTACAAGTCGCGCGCCGAGGTGAAGTTCGAGGGCGATACCCTGGTGAATCGCATCGAGCTGACCGGC
ACCGATTTCAAGGAGGATGGCAACATCCTGGGCAATAAGATGGAGTACAACTACAACGCCCACAATGTGT
ACATCATGACCGACAAGGCCAAGAATGGCATCAAGGTGAACTTCAAGATCCGCCACAACATCGAGGATGG
CAGCGTGCAGCTGGCCGACCACTACCAGCAGAATACCCCCATCGGCGATGGCCCTGTGCTGCTGCCCGAT
AACCACTACCTGTCCACCCAGAGCGCCCTGTCCAAGGACCCCAACGAGAAGCGCGATCACATGATCTACT
TCGGCTTCGTGACCGCCGCCGCCATCACCCACGGCATGGATGAGCTGTACAAGTGAGCGGCCGCGACTCT
AGATCATAATCAGCCATACCACATTTGTAGAGGTTTTACTTGCTTTAAAAAACCTCCCACACCTCCCCCT
GAACCTGAAACATAAAATGAATGCAATTGTTGTTGTTAACTTGTTTATTGCAGCTTATAATGGTTACAAA
TAAAGCAATAGCATCACAAATTTCACAAATAAAGCATTTTTTTCACTGCATTCTAGTTGTGGTTTGTCCA
AACTCATCAATGTATCTTAAGGCGTAAATTGTAAGCGTTAATATTTTGTTAAAATTCGCGTTAAATTTTT
GTTAAATCAGCTCATTTTTTAACCAATAGGCCGAAATCGGCAAAATCCCTTATAAATCAAAAGAATAGAC
CGAGATAGGGT
[37 nt withheld, positions 2952-2988]
AAAGAACGTGGACTCCAACGTCAAAGG
[49 nt withheld, positions 3016-3064]
T
[91 nt withheld, positions 3066-3156]
G
[124 nt withheld, positions 3158-3281]
CAGGTGGCACTTTTCGGGGAAATGTGCGCGGAACCCCTATTTGTTTATTTTTCTAAATACATTCAAATAT
GTATCCGCTCATGAGACAATAACCCTGATAAATGCTTCAATAATATTGAAAAAGGAAGAGTCCTGAGGCG
GAAAGAACCAGCTGTGGAATGTGTGTCAGTTAGGGTGTGGAAAGTCCCCAGGCTCCCCAGCAGGCAGAAG
TATGCAAAGCATGCATCTCAATTAGTCAGCAACCAGGTGTGGAAAGTCCCCAGGCTCCCCAGCAGGCAGA
AGTATGCAAAGCATGCATCTCAATTAGTCAGCAACCATAGTCCCGCCCCTAACTCCGCCCATCCCGCCCC
TAACTCCGCCCAGTTCCGCCCATTCTCCGCCCCATGGCTGACTAATTTTTTTTATTTATGCAGAGGCCGA
GGCCGCCTCGGCCTCTGAGCTATTCCAGAAGTAGTGAGGAGGCTTTTTTGGAGGCCTAGGCTTTTGCAAA
GATCGATCAAGAGACAGGATGAGGATCGTTTCGCATGATTGAACAAGATGGATTGCACGCAGGTTCTCCG
GCCGCTTGGGTGGAGAGGCTATTCGGCTATGACTGGGCACAACAGACAATCGGCTGCTCTGATGCCGCCG
TGTTCCGGCTGTCAGCGCAGGGGCGCCCGGTTCTTTTTGTCAAGACCGACCTGTCCGGTGCCCTGAATGA
ACTGCAAGACGAGGCAGCGCGGCTATCGTGGCTGGCCACGACGGGCGTTCCTTGCGCAGCTGTGCTCGAC
GTTGTCACTGAAGCGGGAAGGGACTGGCTGCTATTGGGCGAAGTGCCGGGGCAGGATCTCCTGTCATCTC
ACCTTGCTCCTGCCGAGAAAGTATCCATCATGGCTGATGCAATGCGGCGGCTGCATACGCTTGATCCGGC
TACCTGCCCATTCGACCACCAAGCGAAACATCGCATCGAGCGAGCACGTACTCGGATGGAAGCCGGTCTT
GTCGATCAGGATGATCTGGACGAAGAGCATCAGGGGCTCGCGCCAGCCGAACTGTTCGCCAGGCTCAAGG
CGAGCATGCCCGACGGCGAGGATCTCGTCGTGACCCATGGCGATGCCTGCTTGCCGAATATCATGGTGGA
AAATGGCCGCTTTTCTGGATTCATCGACTGTGGCCGGCTGGGTGTGGCGGACCGCTATCAGGACATAGCG
TTGGCTACCCGTGATATTGCTGAAGAGCTTGGCGGCGAATGGGCTGACCGCTTCCTCGTGCTTTACGGTA
TCGCCGCTCCCGATTCGCAGCGCATCGCCTTCTATCGCCTTCTTGACGAGTTCTTCTGAGCGGGACTCTG
GGGTTCGAAATGACCGACCAAGCGACGCCCAACCTGCCATCACGAGATTTCGATTCCACCGCCGCCTTCT
ATGAAAGGTTGGGCTTCGGAATCGTTTTCCGGGACGCCGGCTGGATGATCCTCCAGCGCGGGGATCTCAT
GCTGGAGTTCTTCGCCCACCCTAGGGGGAGGCTAACTGAAACACGGAAGGAGACAATACCGGAAGGAACC
CGCGCTATGACGGCAATAAAAAGACAGAATAAAACGCACGGTGTTGGGTCGTTTGTTCATAAACGCGGGG
TTCGGTCCCAGGGCTGGCACTCTGTCGATACCCCACCGAGACCCCATTGGGGCCAATACGCCCGCGTTTC
TTCCTTTTCCCCACCCCACCCCCCAAGTTCGGGTGAAGGCCCAGGGCTCGCAGCCAACGTCGGGGCGGCA
GGCCCTGCCATAGCCTCAGGTTACTCATATATACTTTAGATTGATTTAAAACTTCATTTTTAATTTAAAA
GGATCTAGGTGAAGATCCTTTTTGATAATCTCATGACCAAAATCCCTTAACGTGAGTTTTCGTTCCACTG
AGCGTCAGACCCCGTA
