>Addgene plasmid #26411 | pF150 pSOD1G93AAcGFP1 | depositor partial sequence | sequence record 12459 | Author sequence
AATTCCATGGCGACGAAGGCCGTGTGCGTGCTGAAGGGCGACGGCCCAGTGCAGGGCATCATCAATTTCG
AGCAGAAGGAAAGTAATGGACCAGTGAAGGTGTGGGGAAGCATTAAAGGACTGACTGAAGGCCTGCATGG
ATTCCATGTTCATGAGTTTGGAGATAATACAGCAGGCTGTACCAGTGCAGGTCCTCACTTTAATCCTCTA
TCCAGAAAACACGGTGGGCCAAAGGATGAAGAGAGGCATGTTGGAGACTTGGGCAATGTGACTGCTGACA
AAGATGCTGTGGCCGATGTGTCTATTGAAGATTCTGTGATCTCACTCTCAGGAGACCATTGCATCATTGG
CCGCACACTGGTGGTCCATGAAAAAGCAGATGACTTGGGCAAAGGTGGTAATGAAGAAAGTACAAAGACA
GGAAACGCTGGAAGTCGTTTGGCTTGTGGTGTAATTGGGATCGCCCAAGGG
