>Addgene plasmid #26411 | pF150 pSOD1G93AAcGFP1 | addgene partial sequence | sequence record 32607 | 26411 with CMV-F
AGCAGAGCTGGTTTAGTGAACCGTCAGATCCGCTAGCGCTACCGGACTCAGATCTCGAGCTCAAGCTTCG
AATTCCATGGCGACGAAGGCCGTGTGCGTGCTGAAGGGCGACGGCCCAGTGCAGGGCATCATCAATTTCG
AGCAGAAGGAAAGTAATGGACCAGTGAAGGTGTGGGGAAGCATTAAAGGACTGACTGAAGGCCTGCATGG
ATTCCATGTTCATGAGTTTGGAGATAATACAGCAGGCTGTACCAGTGCAGGTCCTCACTTTAATCCTCTA
TCCAGAAAACACGGTGGGCCAAAGGATGAAGAGAGGCATGTTGGAGACTTGGGCAATGTGACTGCTGACA
AAGATGCTGTGGCCGATGTGTCTATTGAAGATTCTGTGATCTCACTCTCAGGAGACCATTGCATCATTGG
CCGCACACTGGTGGTCCATGAAAAAGCAGATGACTTGGGCAAAGGTGGAAATGAAGAAAGTACAAAGACA
GGAAACGCTGGAAGTCGTTTGGCTTGTGGTGTAATTGGGATCGCCCAAGGGTCGACGGTACCGCGGGCCC
GGGATCCACCGGTCATGGTGAGCAAGGGCGCCGAGCTGTTCACCGGCATCGTGCCCATCCTGATCGAGCT
GAATGGCGATGTGAATGGCCACAAGTTCAGCGTGAGCGGCGAGGGCGAGGGCGATGCCACCTACGGCAAG
CTGACCCTGAAGTTCATCTGCACCACCGGCAAGCTGCCTGTGCCCTGGCCCACCCTGGTGACCACCCTGA
GCTACGGCGTGCAGTGCTTCTCACGCTACCCCGATCACATGAAGCAGCACGACTTCTTCAAGAGCGCCAT
GCCTGAAGGCTACATCCAGGAGCGCACCATCTTCTTCGAGGATGACGGCAACTACAAGTCGCGCGCCGAG
GTGAAGTTCGAGGGCGATACCCTGGTGAA
